>Addgene plasmid #170575 | pCMV-FLuc | addgene full sequence | sequence record 333034 | Addgene NGS Result
CCCTCACTCGGCGCGCCAGTCCTCCGATAGACTGCGTCGCCCGGGTACCCGTATTCCCAATAAAGCCTCT
TGCTGTTTGCATCCGAATCGTGGACTCGCTGATCCTTGGGAGGGTCTCCTCAGATTGATTGACTGCCCAC
CTCGGGGGTCTTTCATTTGGAGGTTCCACCGAGATTTGGAGACCCCTGCCCAGGGACCACCGACCCCCCC
GCCGGGAGGTAAGCTGGCCAGCGGTCGTTTCGTGTCTGTCTCTGTCTTTGTGCGTGTTTGTGCCGGCATC
TAATGTTTGCGCCTGCGTCTGTACTAGTTAGCTAACTAGCTCTGTATCTGGCGGACCCGTGGTGGAACTG
ACGAGTTCTGAACACCCGGCCGCAACCCTGGGAGACGTCCCAGGGACTTTGGGGGCCGTTTTTGTGGCCC
GACCTGAGGAAGGGAGTCGATGTGGAATCCGACCCCGTCAGGATATGTGGTTCTGGTAGGAGACGAGAAC
CTAAAACAGTTCCCGCCTCCGTCTGAATTTTTGCTTTCGGTTTGGAACCGAAGCCGCGCGTCTTGTCTGC
TGCAGCGCTGCAGCATCGTTCTGTGTTGTCTCTGTCTGACTGTGTTTCTGTATTTGTCTGAAAATTAGGG
CCAGACTGTTACCACTCCCTTAAGTTTGACCTTAGGTCACTGGAAAGATGTCGAGCGGATCGCTCACAAC
CAGTCGGTAGATGTCAAGAAGAGACGTTGGGTTACCTTCTGCTCTGCAGAATGGCCAACCTTTAACGTCG
GATGGCCGCGAGACGGCACCTTTAACCGAGACCTCATCACCCAGGTTAAGATCAAGGTCTTTTCACCTGG
CCCGCATGGACACCCAGACCAGGTCCCCTACATCGTGACCTGGGAAGCCTTGGCTTTTGACCCCCCTCCC
TGGGTCAAGCCCTTTGTACACCCTAAGCCTCCGCCTCCTCTTCCTCCATCCGCCCCGTCTCTCCCCCTTG
AACCTCCTCGTTCGACCCCGCCTCGATCCTCCCTTTATCCAGCCCTCACTCCTTCTCTAGGCGCCGGAAT
TGTTGACATTGATTATTGACTAGTTATTAATAGTAATCAATTACGGGGTCATTAGTTCATAGCCCATATA
TGGAGTTCCGCGTTACATAACTTACGGTAAATGGCCCGCCTGGCTGACCGCCCAACGACCCCCGCCCATT
GACGTCAATAATGACGTATGTTCCCATAGTAACGCCAATAGGGACTTTCCATTGACGTCAATGGGTGGAG
TATTTACGGTAAACTGCCCACTTGGCAGTACATCAAGTGTATCATATGCCAAGTACGCCCCCTATTGACG
TCAATGACGGTAAATGGCCCGCCTGGCATTATGCCCAGTACATGACCTTATGGGACTTTCCTACTTGGCA
GTACATCTACGTATTAGTCATCGCTATTACCATGGTGATGCGGTTTTGGCAGTACATCAATGGGCGTGGA
TAGCGGTTTGACTCACGGGGATTTCCAAGTCTCCACCCCATTGACGTCAATGGGAGTTTGTTTTGGCACC
AAAATCAACGGGACTTTCCAAAATGTCGTAACAACTCCGCCCCATTGACGCAAATGGGCGGTAGGCGTGT
ACGGTGGGAGGTCTATATAAGCAGAGCTCGTTTAGTGAACCGTCAGATCGCCTGGAGACGCCATCCACGC
TGTTTTGACCTCCATAGAAGACACCGGGACCGATCCAGCCTCCGGACTGAGCTCCTTAAGCCGCCACCAT
GGAAGACGCCAAAAACATAAAGAAAGGCCCGGCGCCATTCTATCCGCTGGAAGATGGAACCGCTGGAGAG
CAACTGCATAAGGCTATGAAGAGATACGCCCTGGTTCCTGGAACAATTGCTTTTACAGATGCACATATCG
AGGTGGACATCACTTACGCTGAGTACTTCGAAATGTCCGTTCGGTTGGCAGAAGCTATGAAACGATATGG
GCTGAATACAAATCACAGAATCGTCGTATGCAGTGAAAACTCTCTTCAATTCTTTATGCCGGTGTTGGGC
GCGTTATTTATCGGAGTTGCAGTTGCGCCCGCGAACGACATTTATAATGAACGTGAATTGCTCAACAGTA
TGGGCATTTCGCAGCCTACCGTGGTGTTCGTTTCCAAAAAGGGGTTGCAAAAAATTTTGAACGTGCAAAA
AAAGCTCCCAATCATCCAAAAAATTATTATCATGGATTCTAAAACGGATTACCAGGGATTTCAGTCGATG
TACACGTTCGTCACATCTCATCTACCTCCCGGTTTTAATGAATACGATTTTGTGCCAGAGTCCTTCGATA
GGGACAAGACAATTGCACTGATCATGAACTCCTCTGGATCTACTGGTCTGCCTAAAGGTGTCGCTCTGCC
TCATAGAACTGCCTGCGTGAGATTCTCGCATGCCAGAGATCCTATTTTTGGCAATCAAATCATTCCGGAT
ACTGCGATTTTAAGTGTTGTTCCATTCCATCACGGTTTTGGAATGTTTACTACACTCGGATATTTGATAT
GTGGATTTCGAGTCGTCTTAATGTATAGATTTGAAGAAGAGCTGTTTCTGAGGAGCCTTCAGGATTACAA
GATTCAAAGTGCGCTGCTGGTGCCAACCCTATTCTCCTTCTTCGCCAAAAGCACTCTGATTGACAAATAC
GATTTATCTAATTTACACGAAATTGCTTCTGGTGGCGCTCCCCTCTCTAAGGAAGTCGGGGAAGCGGTTG
CCAAGAGGTTCCATCTGCCAGGTATCAGGCAAGGATATGGGCTCACTGAGACTACATCAGCTATTCTGAT
TACACCCGAGGGGGATGATAAACCGGGCGCGGTCGGTAAAGTTGTTCCATTTTTTGAAGCGAAGGTTGTG
GATCTGGATACCGGGAAAACGCTGGGCGTTAATCAAAGAGGCGAACTGTGTGTGAGAGGTCCTATGATTA
TGTCCGGTTATGTAAACAATCCGGAAGCGACCAACGCCTTGATTGACAAGGATGGATGGCTACATTCTGG
AGACATAGCTTACTGGGACGAAGACGAACACTTCTTCATCGTTGACCGCCTGAAGTCTCTGATTAAGTAC
AAAGGCTATCAGGTGGCTCCCGCTGAATTGGAATCCATCTTGCTCCAACACCCCAACATCTTCGACGCAG
GTGTCGCAGGTCTTCCCGACGATGACGCCGGTGAACTTCCCGCCGCCGTTGTTGTTTTGGAGCACGGAAA
GACGATGACGGAAAAAGAGATCGTGGATTACGTCGCCAGTCAAGTAACAACCGCGAAAAAGTTGCGCGGA
GGAGTTGTGTTTGTGGACGAAGTACCGAAAGGTCTTACCGGAAAACTCGACGCAAGAAAAATCAGAGAGA
TCCTCATAAAGGCCAAGAAGGGCGGAAAGATCGCCGTGTAATTCTAGGATCCGTCGACCTGCAGCCAAGC
TTATCGATAAAATAAAAGATTTTATTTAGTCTCCAGAAAAAGGGGGGAATGAAAGACCCCACCTGTAGGT
TTGGCAAGCTAGCTTAAGTAACGCCATTTTGCAAGGCATGGAAAATACATAACTGAGAATAGAGAAGTTC
AGATCAAGGTTAGGAACAGAGAGACAGCAGAATATGGGCCAAACAGGATATCTGTGGTAAGCAGTTCCTG
CCCCGGCTCAGGGCCAAGAACAGATGGTCCCCAGATGCGGTCCCGCCCTCAGCAGTTTCTAGAGAACCAT
CAGATGTTTCCAGGGTGCCCCAAGGACCTGAAATGACCCTGTGCCTTATTTGAACTAACCAATCAGTTCG
CTTCTCGCTTCTGTTCGCGCGCTTCTGCTCCCCGAGCTCAATAAAAGAGCCCACAACCCCTCACTCGGCG
CGCCAGTCCTCCGATAGACTGCGTCGCCCGGGTACCCGTGTATCCAATAAACCCTCTTGCAGTTGCATCC
GACTTGTGGTCTCGCTGTTCCTTGGGAGGGTCTCCTCTGAGTGATTGACTACCCGTCAGCGGGGGTCTTT
CATGGGTAACAGTTTCTTGAAGTTGGAGAACAACATTCTGAGGGTAGGAGTCGAATATTAAGTAATCCTG
ACTCAATTAGCCACTGTTTTGAATCCACATACTCCAATACTCCTGAAATAGTTCATTATGGACAGCGCAG
AAAGAGCTGGGGAGAATTGTGAAATTGTTATCCGCTCACAATTCCACACAACATACGAGCCGGAAGCATA
AAGTGTAAAGCCTGGGGTGCCTAATGAGTGAGCTAACTCACATTAATTGCGTTGCGCTCACTGCCCGCTT
TCCAGTCGGGAAACCTGTCGTGCCAGCTGCATTAATGAATCGGCCAACGCGCGGGGAGAGGCGGTTTGCG
TATTGGGCGCTCTTCCGCTTCCTCGCTCACTGACTCGCTGCGCTCGGTCGTTCGGCTGCGGCGAGCGGTA
TCAGCTCACTCAAAGGCGGTAATACGGTTATCCACAGAATCAGGGGATAACGCAGGAAAGAACATGTGAG
CAAAAGGCCAGCAAAAGGCCAGGAACCGTAAAAAGGCCGCGTTGCTGGCGTTTTTCCATAGGCTCCGCCC
CCCTGACGAGCATCACAAAAATCGACGCTCAAGTCAGAGGTGGCGAAACCCGACAGGACTATAAAGATAC
CAGGCGTTTCCCCCTGGAAGCTCCCTCGTGCGCTCTCCTGTTCCGACCCTGCCGCTTACCGGATACCTGT
CCGCCTTTCTCCCTTCGGGAAGCGTGGCGCTTTCTCATAGCTCACGCTGTAGGTATCTCAGTTCGGTGTA
GGTCGTTCGCTCCAAGCTGGGCTGTGTGCACGAACCCCCCGTTCAGCCCGACCGCTGCGCCTTATCCGGT
AACTATCGTCTTGAGTCCAACCCGGTAAGACACGACTTATCGCCACTGGCAGCAGCCACTGGTAACAGGA
TTAGCAGAGCGAGGTATGTAGGCGGTGCTACAGAGTTCTTGAAGTGGTGGCCTAACTACGGCTACACTAG
AAGAACAGTATTTGGTATCTGCGCTCTGCTGAAGCCAGTTACCTTCGGAAAAAGAGTTGGTAGCTCTTGA
TCCGGCAAACAAACCACCGCTGGTAGCGGTGGTTTTTTTGTTTGCAAGCAGCAGATTACGCGCAGAAAAA
AAGGATCTCAAGAAGATCCTTTGATCTTTTCTACGGGGTCTGACGCTCAGTGGAACGAAAACTCACGTTA
AGGGATTTTGGTCATGAGATTATCAAAAAGGATCTTCACCTAGATCCTTTTAAATTAAAAATGAAGTTTT
AAATCAATCTAAAGTATATATGAGTAAACTTGGTCTGACAGTTACCAATGCTTAATCAGTGAGGCACCTA
TCTCAGCGATCTGTCTATTTCGTTCATCCATAGTTGCCTGACTCCCCGTCGTGTAGATAACTACGATACG
GGAGGGCTTACCATCTGGCCCCAGTGCTGCAATGATACCGCGAGACCCACGCTCACCGGCTCCAGATTTA
TCAGCAATAAACCAGCCAGCCGGAAGGGCCGAGCGCAGAAGTGGTCCTGCAACTTTATCCGCCTCCATCC
AGTCTATTAATTGTTGCCGGGAAGCTAGAGTAAGTAGTTCGCCAGTTAATAGTTTGCGCAACGTTGTTGC
CATTGCTACAGGCATCGTGGTGTCACGCTCGTCGTTTGGTATGGCTTCATTCAGCTCCGGTTCCCAACGA
TCAAGGCGAGTTACATGATCCCCCATGTTGTGCAAAAAAGCGGTTAGCTCCTTCGGTCCTCCGATCGTTG
TCAGAAGTAAGTTGGCCGCAGTGTTATCACTCATGGTTATGGCAGCACTGCATAATTCTCTTACTGTCAT
GCCATCCGTAAGATGCTTTTCTGTGACTGGTGAGTACTCAACCAAGTCATTCTGAGAATAGTGTATGCGG
CGACCGAGTTGCTCTTGCCCGGCGTCAATACGGGATAATACCGCGCCACATAGCAGAACTTTAAAAGTGC
TCATCATTGGAAAACGTTCTTCGGGGCGAAAACTCTCAAGGATCTTACCGCTGTTGAGATCCAGTTCGAT
GTAACCCACTCGTGCACCCAACTGATCTTCAGCATCTTTTACTTTCACCAGCGTTTCTGGGTGAGCAAAA
ACAGGAAGGCAAAATGCCGCAAAAAAGGGAATAAGGGCGACACGGAAATGTTGAATACTCATACTCTTCC
TTTTTCAATATTATTGAAGCATTTATCAGGGTTATTGTCTCATGAGCGGATACATATTTGAATGTATTTA
GAAAAATAAACAAATAGGGGTTCCGCGCACATTTCCCCGAAAAGTGCCACCTGACGTCTAAGAAACCATT
ATTATCATGACATTAACCTATAAAAATAGGCGTATCACGAGGCCCTTTCGTCTCGCGCGTTTCGGTGATG
ACGGTGAAAACCTCTGACACATGCAGCTCCCGGAGACGGTCACAGCTTGTCTGTAAGCGGATGCCGGGAG
CAGACAAGCCCGTCAGGGCGCGTCAGCGGGTGTTGGCGGGTGTCGGGGCTGGCTTAACTATGCGGCATCA
GAGCAGATTGTACTGAGAGTGCACCATATGCGGTGTGAAATACCGCACAGATGCGTAAGGAGAAAATACC
GCATCAGGCGCCATTCGCCATTCAGGCTGCGCAACTGTTGGGAAGGGCGATCGGTGCGGGCCTCTTCGCT
ATTACGCCAGCTGGCGAAAGGGGGATGTGCTGCAAGGCGATTAAGTTGGGTAACGCCAGGGTTTTCCCAG
TCACGACGTTGTAAAACGACGGCGCAAGGAATGGTGCATGCAAGGAGATGGCGCCCAACAGTCCCCCGGC
CACGGGGCCTGCCACCATACCCACGCCGAAACAAGCGCTCATGAGCCCGAAGTGGCGAGCCCGATCTTCC
CCATCGGTGATGTCGGCGATATAGGCGCCAGCAACCGCACCTGTGGCGCCGGTGATGCCGGCCACGATGC
GTCCGGCGTAGAGGCGATTAGTCCAATTTGTTAAAGACAGGATATCAGTGGTCCAGGCTCTAGTTTTGAC
TCAACAATATCACCAGCTGAAGCCTATAGAGTACGAGCCATAGATAAAATAAAAGATTTTATTTAGTCTC
CAGAAAAAGGGGGGAATGAAAGACCCCACCTGTAGGTTTGGCAAGCTAGCTTAAGTAACGCCATTTTGCA
AGGCATGGAAAATACATAACTGAGAATAGAGAAGTTCAGATCAAGGTTAGGAACAGAGAGACAGCAGAAT
ATGGGCCAAACAGGATATCTGTGGTAAGCAGTTCCTGCCCCGGCTCAGGGCCAAGAACAGATGGTCCCCA
GATGCGGTCCCGCCCTCAGCAGTTTCTAGAGAACCATCAGATGTTTCCAGGGTGCCCCAAGGACCTGAAA
TGACCCTGTGCCTTATTTGAACTAACCAATCAGTTCGCTTCTCGCTTCTGTTCGCGCGCTTCTGCTCCCC
GAGCTCAATAAAAGAGCCCACAAC
Features (pLannotate 1.2.2; 19 found; start..end, strand, type, name):
    221..562     +  misc_feature   MESV Ψ: packaging signal of murine embryonic stem cell virus
    629..1045    +  CDS            gag (truncated): truncated Moloney murine leukemia virus (MMLV) gag gene lacking the start codon
   1055..1434    +  enhancer       CMV enhancer: human cytomegalovirus immediate early enhancer
   1435..1638    +  promoter       CMV promoter: human cytomegalovirus (CMV) immediate early promoter
   1749..3401    +  CDS            luciferase: firefly luciferase; luc+; enhanced luc+ version of the luciferase gene
   3479..3993    +  LTR            3' LTR: 3' long terminal repeat from murine embryonic stem cell virus
   4155..4171    -  protein_bind   lac operator: The lac repressor binds to the lac operator to inhibit transcription in E. coli. This inhibition can be relieved by adding lactose or isopropyl-β-D-thiogalactopyranoside (IPTG). lac repressor encoded by lacI
   4179..4209    -  promoter       lac promoter: promoter for the E. coli lac operon
   4224..4245    -  protein_bind   CAP binding site: CAP binding activates transcription in the presence of cAMP. E. coli catabolite activator protein
   4258..4350    -  CDS            lacI (fragment): lac repressor; lacI; The lac repressor binds to the lac operator to inhibit transcription in E. coli. This inhibition can be relieved by adding lactose or isopropyl-β-D-thiogalactopyranoside (IPTG).
   4533..5121    -  rep_origin     ori: high-copy-number ColE1/pMB1/pBR322/pUC origin of replication
   5292..6152    -  CDS            AmpR: β-lactamase; bla; confers resistance to ampicillin, carbenicillin, and related antibiotics
   6153..6257    -  promoter       AmpR promoter: bla
   6352..6387    +  CDS            rop (fragment): Rop protein, which maintains plasmids at low copy number; rop
   6489..6588    +  misc_feature   bom (fragment): basis of mobility region from pBR322
   6594..6743    -  CDS            lacZα (fragment): LacZα fragment of β-galactosidase; lacZ fragment
   6743..6944    -  CDS            TcR (fragment): tetracycline efflux protein; tet; confers resistance to tetracycline
   6945..7043    +  CDS            env (fragment): murine leukemia virus gPr80 envelope polyprotein precursor; env; proteolytically cleaved into gp70SU and p15TM subunits
   7085..157     +  LTR            5' LTR (across the origin): 5' long terminal repeat from murine embryonic stem cell virus
