[The description below was written by a language model from this plasmid's Addgene catalogue record and pLannotate feature annotations shown in this document.]
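Description:
pCMV-FLuc is a gammaretroviral transfer vector of about 7.4 kb that carries a firefly luciferase reporter. It was derived from the MSCV IRES Luciferase backbone by replacing the IRES with a CMV promoter. In bacteria it is maintained through a high-copy ColE1/pUC-type origin and selected with ampicillin via the β-lactamase gene and its native promoter. The annotated remnants of lacI, the lac promoter and operator, lacZα, rop, bom, the tetracycline resistance gene and env are short fragments carried over from earlier cloning steps. They are not expected to have any function.

The retroviral portion is bounded by 5′ and 3′ long terminal repeats from murine embryonic stem cell virus, with the 5′ LTR spanning the numbering origin of the sequence. Downstream of the 5′ LTR lie the MESV Ψ packaging signal and a truncated MMLV gag segment lacking its start codon. This extended packaging region promotes incorporation of the genomic RNA into virions without producing Gag protein. Between this region and the 3′ LTR sits an internal cassette made up of the human CMV immediate early enhancer and promoter driving the untagged luc+ version of firefly luciferase.

Because the plasmid encodes no functional gag-pol or envelope, those components must be supplied in trans to produce particles. The record states that it is used in an MLV-based SARS-CoV-2 pseudovirus assay. In such an assay, particles that deliver this genome into target cells give a luciferase signal that serves as a readout of entry, and loss of that signal can be used to measure antibody neutralization. The CMV cassette should also allow luciferase expression after direct transfection of mammalian cells.
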