Addgene plasmid #170575: pCMV-FLuc
Purpose: Express firefly luciferase. Used in MLV-based SARS-CoV-2 pseudovirus assay.
Depositing lab: David Nemazee. Depositing organization: Scripps California (The Scripps Research Institute). Publication: Isolation of potent SARS-CoV-2 neutralizing antibodies and protection from disease in a small animal model. Rogers TF, Zhao F, Huang D, Beutler N, Burns A, He WT, Limbo O, Smith C, Song G, Woehl J, Yang L, Abbott RK, Callaghan S, Garcia E, Hurtado J, Parren M, Peng L, Ramirez S, Ricketts J, Ricciardi MJ, Rawlings SA, Wu NC, Yuan M, Smith DM, Nemazee D, Teijaro JR, Voss JE, Wilson IA, Andrabi R, Briney B, Landais E, Sok D, Jardine JG, Burton DR. Science. 2020 Aug 21;369(6506):956-963. doi: 10.1126/science.abc7520. Epub 2020 Jun 15. PubMed 32540903.
Backbone
  Vector backbone: MSCV IRES Luciferase
  Backbone manufacturer: from addgene #18760
  Backbone size w/o insert (bp): 6300
  Total vector size (bp): 7400
  Modifications to backbone: IRES changed to CMV promoter
  Vector type: Mammalian Expression, Retroviral, Luciferase
Growth in bacteria
  Bacterial resistance: Ampicillin, 100 μg/mL
  Growth temperature: 37°C
  Growth strain: NEB Stable
  Copy number: Unknown
Gene/Insert
  Gene/Insert name: Luc (alt name: firefly luciferase)
  Species: firefly
  Insert size (bp): 1600
  Promoter: CMV
  Tag / fusion protein: NA
  Cloning method: Restriction Enzyme; 5′ cloning site XhoI (destroyed during cloning); 3′ cloning site BamHI (not destroyed)
  Sequencing primers: 5′ CMV-F; 3′ taagctagcttgccaaacctac
Resource information
  A portion of this plasmid was derived from a plasmid made by: modified from addgene #18760
Terms and licenses: Academic/Nonprofit Terms; Industry Terms: Not Available to Industry
How to cite: pCMV-FLuc was a gift from David Nemazee (Addgene plasmid # 170575 ; http://n2t.net/addgene:170575 ; RRID:Addgene_170575)
